Addgene plasmid #79905: BGGLO QPCR PLASMID
Purpose: Encodes partial human gamma- and beta-globing cDNA for use as QPCR standard as published in PMID: 14592835..
Depositing lab: Jeffery Miller. Depositing organization: National Institute of Diabetes & Digestive & Kidney Diseases (NIDDK). Publication: A signaling mechanism for growth-related expression of fetal hemoglobin. Bhanu NV, Trice TA, Lee YT, Miller JL. Blood. 2004 Mar 1;103(5):1929-33. Epub 2003 Oct 30. 10.1182/blood-2003-05-1624 PubMed 14592835.
Backbone
  Vector backbone: pCR2.1TOPO Vector
  Backbone manufacturer: Invitrogen
  Backbone size w/o insert (bp): 3931
  Total vector size (bp): 4313
  Modifications to backbone: Partial HBB and HBG gene inserted as QPCR standard
Growth in bacteria
  Bacterial resistance: Ampicillin, 100 μg/mL
  Growth temperature: 37°C
  Growth strain: DH5alpha
  Copy number: High Copy
Gene/Insert
  Gene/Insert name: Human partial HBG and HBB gene
  Species: H. sapiens (human)
  Insert size (bp): 382
  Promoter: No promoter
  Cloning method: TOPO Cloning
  Sequencing primers: 5′ M13 Forward; 3′ M13 Reverse
Terms and licenses: Academic/Nonprofit Terms; Industry Terms: Not Available to Industry
How to cite: BGGLO QPCR PLASMID was a gift from Jeffery Miller (Addgene plasmid # 79905 ; http://n2t.net/addgene:79905 ; RRID:Addgene_79905)
