[The description below was written by a language model from this plasmid's Addgene catalogue record and pLannotate feature annotations shown in this document.]
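Description:
BGGLO QPCR PLASMID is a small bacterial cloning plasmid, about 4.3 kb in total, built on the Invitrogen pCR2.1-TOPO backbone. It is not an expression construct. It carries a 382 bp human insert made up of partial gamma-globin (HBG) and beta-globin (HBB) cDNA sequences, introduced by TOPO cloning. The record lists no promoter for the insert, which is meant to serve only as template DNA. In the feature table the insert lies within the multiple cloning region of the lacZα cassette, downstream of the CAP binding site, lac promoter and lac operator, and upstream of an oppositely oriented T7 promoter and the remaining lacZα fragment. The annotation software marks two globin-like fragments there, one on each strand, and labels them by homology to bird and monkey HBB entries. These labels are best-match database hits to conserved globin sequence rather than evidence of non-human origin, since the catalogue entry gives the species as human. M13 forward and reverse sites flanking the insert are listed for sequencing.

The plasmid replicates in E. coli at high copy from a ColE1/pUC-type origin and also has an f1 origin for single-stranded DNA production. The backbone carries both a β-lactamase gene and a Tn5-derived neomycin/kanamycin phosphotransferase gene, and the record specifies ampicillin for selection. According to the record, the plasmid is used as a quantitative PCR standard. A template of this kind lets gamma- and beta-globin transcript levels be calibrated against the same reference molecule, as in the associated study of fetal hemoglobin expression.
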