Features (pLannotate 1.2.2; 14 found; start..end, strand, type, name):
      2..94      +  CDS            lacI (fragment): lac repressor; lacI; The lac repressor binds to the lac operator to inhibit transcription in E. coli. This inhibition can be relieved by adding lactose or isopropyl-β-D-thiogalactopyranoside (IPTG).
    107..128     +  protein_bind   CAP binding site: CAP binding activates transcription in the presence of cAMP. E. coli catabolite activator protein
    143..173     +  promoter       lac promoter: promoter for the E. coli lac operon
    181..197     +  protein_bind   lac operator: The lac repressor binds to the lac operator to inhibit transcription in E. coli. This inhibition can be relieved by adding lactose or isopropyl-β-D-thiogalactopyranoside (IPTG). lac repressor encoded by lacI
    242..598     -  CDS            HBB (fragment): HBB_STROE - Experimental evidence at protein level: Swiss-Prot protein existence level 1. Involved in oxygen transport from the lung to the various peripheral tissues. From Streptopelia orientalis (Eastern turtle dove).
    626..673     +  CDS            HBB (fragment): HBB_COLGU - Experimental evidence at transcript level: Swiss-Prot protein existence level 2. Involved in oxygen transport from the lung to the various peripheral tissues. From Colobus guereza (Mantled guereza) (Eastern black-and-white colobus monkey).
    746..764     -  promoter       T7 promoter: promoter for bacteriophage T7 RNA polymerase
    767..924     +  CDS            lacZα (fragment): LacZα fragment of β-galactosidase; lacZ fragment
    928..1356    +  rep_origin     f1 ori (sequence partly withheld): f1 bacteriophage origin of replication; arrow indicates direction of (+) strand synthesis
   1369..1668    +  CDS            tnpA (fragment): TN5P_ECOLX - Also known as tnp. Experimental evidence at protein level: Swiss-Prot protein existence level 1. Mediates transposition of transposon Tn5 by a 'cut and paste' mechanism. First, the monomeric transposase binds the 19 bp inverted DNA repeats flanking the transposon. Then, dimerization of the DNA- bound transposase creates a synaptic DNA complex. After nicking of the first DNA strand, excision of the transposon proceeds through a series of intermediates. The transposase then mediates the insertion of the transposon at a new site by strand transfer. The activity of the wild- type tran
   1700..2491    +  CDS            neo: KKA2_KLEPN - Also known as kan, nptII. Experimental evidence at protein level: Swiss-Prot protein existence level 1. Resistance to kanamycin, neomycin, paromomycin, ribostamycin, butirosin and gentamicin B. From Klebsiella pneumoniae.
   2495..2511    +  promoter       AmpR promoter (fragment): bla
   2512..3372    +  CDS            AmpR: β-lactamase; bla; confers resistance to ampicillin, carbenicillin, and related antibiotics
   3543..4131    +  rep_origin     ori: high-copy-number ColE1/pMB1/pBR322/pUC origin of replication
>Addgene plasmid #79905 | BGGLO QPCR PLASMID | depositor full sequence | sequence record 158517 | Full sequence of BGGLO QPCR Standard Plasmid
AGCGCCCAATACGCAAACCGCCTCTCCCCGCGCGTTGGCCGATTCATTAATGCAGCTGGCACGACAGGTT
TCCCGACTGGAAAGCGGGCAGTGAGCGCAACGCAATTAATGTGAGTTAGCTCACTCATTAGGCACCCCAG
GCTTTACACTTTATGCTTCCGGCTCGTATGTTGTGTGGAATTGTGAGCGGATAACAATTTCACACAGGAA
ACAGCTATGACCATGATTACGCCAAGCTTGAATGGATTGCCAAAACGGTCACCAGCACATTTCCCAGGAG
CTTGAAGTTCTCAGGATCCACATGCAGCTTGTCACAGTGCAGTTCACTCAGCTGGGCAAAGGTGCCCTTG
AGGTCATCCAGGTGCTTTATGGCATCTCCCAAGGAAGTCAGCACCTCCTTGCCATGTGCCTTGACTTTGG
GGTTGCCCATGATGGCAGAGGCAGAGGACAGGTTGCCACTAGTAACGGCCGCCAGTGTGCTGGAATTCGC
CCTTCTCATGGCAAGAAAGTGCTCGGTGCCTTTAGTGATGGCCTGGCTCACCTGGACAACCTCAAGGGCA
CCTTTGCCACACTGAGTGAGCTGCACTGTGACAAGCTGCACGTGGATCCTGAGAACTTCAGGCTCCTGGG
CAACGTGCTGGTCTGTGTGCTGGCCCATCACTTTGGCAAAGAATTAAGGGCGAATTCTGCAGATATCCAT
CACACTGGCGGCCGCTCGAGCATGCATCTAGAGGGCCCAATTCGCCCTATAGTGAGTCGTATTACAATTC
ACTGGCCGTCGTTTTACAACGTCGTGACTGGGAAAACCCTGGCGTTACCCAACTTAATCGCCTTGCAGCA
CATCCCCCTTTCGCCAGCTGGCGTAATAGCGAAGAGGCCCGCACCGATCGCCCTTCCCAACAGTTGCGCA
GCCTGAATGGCGAATGG
[124 nt withheld, positions 928-1051]
C
[91 nt withheld, positions 1053-1143]
A
[49 nt withheld, positions 1145-1193]
CCTTTGACGTTGGAGTCCACGTTCTTT
[37 nt withheld, positions 1221-1257]
ACCCTATCTCGGTCTATTCTTTTGATTTATAAGGGATTTTGCCGATTTCGGCCTATTGGTTAAAAAATGA
GCTGATTTAACAAAAATTTAACGCGAATTTTAACAAAATTCAGGGCGCAAGGGCTGCTAAAGGAAGCGGA
ACACGTAGAAAGCCAGTCCGCAGAAACGGTGCTGACCCCGGATGAATGTCAGCTACTGGGCTATCTGGAC
AAGGGAAAACGCAAGCGCAAAGAGAAAGCAGGTAGCTTGCAGTGGGCTTACATGGCGATAGCTAGACTGG
GCGGTTTTATGGACAGCAAGCGAACCGGAATTGCCAGCTGGGGCGCCCTCTGGTAAGGTTGGGAAGCCCT
GCAAAGTAAACTGGATGGCTTTCTTGCCGCCAAGGATCTGATGGCGCAGGGGATCAAGATCTGATCAAGA
GACAGGATGAGGATCGTTTCGCATGATTGAACAAGATGGATTGCACGCAGGTTCTCCGGCCGCTTGGGTG
GAGAGGCTATTCGGCTATGACTGGGCACAACAGACAATCGGCTGCTCTGATGCCGCCGTGTTCCGGCTGT
CAGCGCAGGGGCGCCCGGTTCTTTTTGTCAAGACCGACCTGTCCGGTGCCCTGAATGAACTGCAGGACGA
GGCAGCGCGGCTATCGTGGCTGGCCACGACGGGCGTTCCTTGCGCAGCTGTGCTCGACGTTGTCACTGAA
GCGGGAAGGGACTGGCTGCTATTGGGCGAAGTGCCGGGGCAGGATCTCCTGTCATCCCACCTTGCTCCTG
CCGAGAAAGTATCCATCATGGCTGATGCAATGCGGCGGCTGCATACGCTTGATCCGGCTACCTGCCCATT
CGACCACCAAGCGAAACATCGCATCGAGCGAGCACGTACTCGGATGGAAGCCGGTCTTGTCGATCAGGAT
GATCTGGACGAAGAGCATCAGGGGCTCGCGCCAGCCGAACTGTTCGCCAGGCTCAAGGCGCGCATGCCCG
ACGGCGAGGATCTCGTCGTGACCCATGGCGATGCCTGCTTGCCGAATATCATGGTGGAAAATGGCCGCTT
TTCTGGATTCATCGACTGTGGCCGGCTGGGTGTGGCGGACCGCTATCAGGACATAGCGTTGGCTACCCGT
GATATTGCTGAAGAGCTTGGCGGCGAATGGGCTGACCGCTTCCTCGTGCTTTACGGTATCGCCGCTCCCG
ATTCGCAGCGCATCGCCTTCTATCGCCTTCTTGACGAGTTCTTCTGAATTGAAAAAGGAAGAGTATGAGT
ATTCAACATTTCCGTGTCGCCCTTATTCCCTTTTTTGCGGCATTTTGCCTTCCTGTTTTTGCTCACCCAG
AAACGCTGGTGAAAGTAAAAGATGCTGAAGATCAGTTGGGTGCACGAGTGGGTTACATCGAACTGGATCT
CAACAGCGGTAAGATCCTTGAGAGTTTTCGCCCCGAAGAACGTTTTCCAATGATGAGCACTTTTAAAGTT
CTGCTATGTGGCGCGGTATTATCCCGTATTGACGCCGGGCAAGAGCAACTCGGTCGCCGCATACACTATT
CTCAGAATGACTTGGTTGAGTACTCACCAGTCACAGAAAAGCATCTTACGGATGGCATGACAGTAAGAGA
ATTATGCAGTGCTGCCATAACCATGAGTGATAACACTGCGGCCAACTTACTTCTGACAACGATCGGAGGA
CCGAAGGAGCTAACCGCTTTTTTGCACAACATGGGGGATCATGTAACTCGCCTTGATCGTTGGGAACCGG
AGCTGAATGAAGCCATACCAAACGACGAGCGTGACACCACGATGCCTGTAGCAATGGCAACAACGTTGCG
CAAACTATTAACTGGCGAACTACTTACTCTAGCTTCCCGGCAACAATTAATAGACTGGATGGAGGCGGAT
AAAGTTGCAGGACCACTTCTGCGCTCGGCCCTTCCGGCTGGCTGGTTTATTGCTGATAAATCTGGAGCCG
GTGAGCGTGGGTCTCGCGGTATCATTGCAGCACTGGGGCCAGATGGTAAGCCCTCCCGTATCGTAGTTAT
CTACACGACGGGGAGTCAGGCAACTATGGATGAACGAAATAGACAGATCGCTGAGATAGGTGCCTCACTG
ATTAAGCATTGGTAACTGTCAGACCAAGTTTACTCATATATACTTTAGATTGATTTAAAACTTCATTTTT
AATTTAAAAGGATCTAGGTGAAGATCCTTTTTGATAATCTCATGACCAAAATCCCTTAACGTGAGTTTTC
GTTCCACTGAGCGTCAGACCCCGTAGAAAAGATCAAAGGATCTTCTTGAGATCCTTTTTTTCTGCGCGTA
ATCTGCTGCTTGCAAACAAAAAAACCACCGCTACCAGCGGTGGTTTGTTTGCCGGATCAAGAGCTACCAA
CTCTTTTTCCGAAGGTAACTGGCTTCAGCAGAGCGCAGATACCAAATACTGTTCTTCTAGTGTAGCCGTA
GTTAGGCCACCACTTCAAGAACTCTGTAGCACCGCCTACATACCTCGCTCTGCTAATCCTGTTACCAGTG
GCTGCTGCCAGTGGCGATAAGTCGTGTCTTACCGGGTTGGACTCAAGACGATAGTTACCGGATAAGGCGC
AGCGGTCGGGCTGAACGGGGGGTTCGTGCACACAGCCCAGCTTGGAGCGAACGACCTACACCGAACTGAG
ATACCTACAGCGTGAGCTATGAGAAAGCGCCACGCTTCCCGAAGGGAGAAAGGCGGACAGGTATCCGGTA
AGCGGCAGGGTCGGAACAGGAGAGCGCACGAGGGAGCTTCCAGGGGGAAACGCCTGGTATCTTTATAGTC
CTGTCGGGTTTCGCCACCTCTGACTTGAGCGTCGATTTTTGTGATGCTCGTCAGGGGGGCGGAGCCTATG
GAAAAACGCCAGCAACGCGGCCTTTTTACGGTTCCTGGCCTTTTGCTGGCCTTTTGCTCACATGTTCTTT
CCTGCGTTATCCCCTGATTCTGTGGATAACCGTATTACCGCCTTTGAGTGAGCTGATACCGCTCGCCGCA
GCCGAACGACCGAGCGCAGCGAGTCAGTGAGCGAGGAAGCGGAAG
