>Addgene plasmid #79905 | BGGLO QPCR PLASMID | addgene partial sequence | sequence record 156971 | M13pUC-Fwd 5'-CCCAGTCACGACGTTGTAAAACG-3'
ATTGGGCCCTCTAGATGCATGCTCGAGCGGCCGCCAGTGTGATGGATATCTGCAGAATTCGCCCTTAATT
CTTTGCCAAAGTGATGGGCCAGCACACAGACCAGCACGTTGCCCAGGAGCCTGAAGTTCTCAGGATCCAC
GTGCAGCTTGTCACAGTGCAGCTCACTCAGTGTGGCAAAGGTGCCCTTGAGGTTGTCCAGGTGAGCCAGG
CCATCACTAAAGGCACCGAGCACTTTCTTGCCATGAGAAGGGCGAATTCCAGCACACTGGCGGC
