>Addgene plasmid #79905 | BGGLO QPCR PLASMID | addgene partial sequence | sequence record 156972 | M13pUC-Rev 5'-AGCGGATAACAATTTCACACAGG-3'
GATTACGCCAAGCTTGAATGGATTGCCAAAACGGTCACCAGCACATTTCCCAGGAGCTTGAAGTTCTCAG
GATCCACATGCAGCTTGTCACAGTGCAGTTCACTCAGCTGGGCAAAGGTGCCCTTGAGGTCATCCAGGTG
CTTTATGGCATCTCCCAAGGAAGTCAGCACCTCCTTGCCATGTGCCTTGACTTTGGGGTTGCCCA
