>Addgene plasmid #79905 | BGGLO QPCR PLASMID | depositor partial sequence | sequence record 158518 | Partial cDNA of human gamma and beta globin gene, M13 forward and Reverse as sequencing primer
GGAATTGTGAGCGGATAACAATTTCACACAGGAAACAGCTATGACCATGATTACGCCAAGCTTGAATGGA
TTGCCAAAACGGTCACCAGCACATTTCCCAGGAGCTTGAAGTTCTCAGGATCCACATGCAGCTTGTCACA
GTGCAGTTCACTCAGCTGGGCAAAGGTGCCCTTGAGGTCATCCAGGTGCTTTATGGCATCTCCCAAGGAA
GTCAGCACCTCCTTGCCATGTGCCTTGACTTTGGGGTTGCCCATGATGGCAGAGGCAGAGGACAGGTTGC
CACTAGTAACGGCCGCCAGTGTGCTGGAATTCGCCCTTCTCATGGCAAGAAAGTGCTCGGTGCCTTTAGT
GATGGCCTGGCTCACCTGGACAACCTCAAGGGCACCTTTGCCACACTGAGTGAGCTGCACTGTGACAAGC
TGCACGTGGATCCTGAGAACTTCAGGCTCCTGGGCAACGTGCTGGTCTGTGTGCTGGCCCATCACTTTGG
CAAAGAATTAAGGGCGAATTCTGCAGATATCCATCACACTGGCGGCCGCTCGAGCATGCATCTAGAGGGC
CCAATTCGCCCTATAGTGAGTCGTATTACAATTCACTGGCCGTCGTTTTACAACGTCGTGACTGGGAAAA
CCCTGGCGTTACCCAACTTAATCGCCTTGCAGCACATCCCCCTTTCGCCAGCTGGCGTAATAGCGAAGAG
GCCCGCACCGATCGCCCTTCCCAACAGTTGCGCAGCCTGAATGGCGAATGGACGCGCCCTGTAGCGGCGC
ATTAAGCGCGGCGGGTG
